>Addgene plasmid #67678 | p3E-ML1N*2 | depositor full sequence | sequence record 117201 | p3E-ML1N*2 sequence 3109 bps
CTTTCCTGCGTTATCCCCTGATTCTGTGGATAACCGTATTACCGCCTTTGAGTGAGCTGATACCGCTCGC
CGCAGCCGAACGACCGAGCGCAGCGAGTCAGTGAGCGAGGAAGCGGAAGAGCGCCCAATACGCAAACCGC
CTCTCCCCGCGCGTTGGCCGATTCATTAATGCAGCTGGCACGACAGGTTTCCCGACTGGAAAGCGGGCAG
TGAGCGCAACGCAATTAATACGCGTACCGCTAGCCAGGAAGAGTTTGTAGAAACGCAAAAAGGCCATCCG
TCAGGATGGCCTTCTGCTTAGTTTGATGCCTGGCAGTTTATGGCGGGCGTCCTGCCCGCCACCCTCCGGG
CCGTTGCTTCACAACGTTCAAATCCGCTCCCGGCGGATTTGTCCTACTCAGGAGAGCGTTCACCGACAAA
CAACAGATAAAACGAAAGGCCCAGTCTTCCGACTGAGCCTTTCGTTTTATTTGATGCCTGGCAGTTCCCT
ACTCTCGCGTTAACGCTAGCATGGATGTTTTCCCAGTCACGACGTTGTAAAACGACGGCCAGTCTTAAGC
TCGGGCCCTGCAGCTCTAGAGCTCGAATTCTACAGGTCACTAATACCATCTAAGTAGTTGGTTCATAGTG
ACTGCATATGTTGTGTTTTACAGTATTATGTAGTCTGTTTTTTATGCAAAATCTAATTTAATATATTGAT
ATTTATATCATTTTACGTTTCTCGTTCAACTTTCTTGTACAAAGTGGTGTACTCTGACCTGACTATGGCA
ACACCTGCTGGACGGAGGGCAAGCGAGACCGAACGGCTGCTGACACCCAACCCCGGATACGGCACTCAAG
TGGGCACATCTCCAGCTCCCACCACACCCACTGAGGAAGAGGACCTGAGGAGACGGCTGAAGTACTTCTT
TATGAGTCCATGCGATAAATTCCGCGCAAAGGGGCGAAAACCCTGTAAGCTGATGCTGAGAATCCTGACA
ATGGCAACTCCAGCTGGACGACGAGCAAGCGAGACTGAAAGACTGCTGACCCCTAACCCAGGCTACGGAA
CCCAGGTCGGAACATCCCCAGCACCTACTACCCCTACCGAAGAGGAAGACCTGAGAAGGCGGCTGAAGTA
TTTCTTTATGAGCCCTTGCGATAAATTTCGGGCCAAAGGGCGCAAGCCATGTAAACTGATGCTGGACCCC
CCTGACCTGGATAATTAAGGATCCGAACAACTTTATTATACAAAGTTGGCATTATAAAAAAGCATTGCTT
ATCAATTTGTTGCAACGAACAGGTCACTATCAGTCAAAATAAAATCATTATTTGGAGCTCCATGGTAGCG
TTAACGCGGCCGCGATATCCCCTATAGTGAGTCGTATTACATGGTCATAGCTGTTTCCTGGCAGCTCTGG
CCCGTGTCTCAAAATCTCTGATGTTACATTGCACAAGATAAAAATATATCATCATGAACAATAAAACTGT
CTGCTTACATAAACAGTAATACAAGGGGTGTTATGAGCCATATTCAACGGGAAACGTCGAGGCCGCGATT
AAATTCCAACATGGATGCTGATTTATATGGGTATAAATGGGCTCGCGATAATGTCGGGCAATCAGGTGCG
ACAATCTATCGCTTGTATGGGAAGCCCGATGCGCCAGAGTTGTTTCTGAAACATGGCAAAGGTAGCGTTG
CCAATGATGTTACAGATGAGATGGTCAGACTAAACTGGCTGACGGAATTTATGCCTCTTCCGACCATCAA
GCATTTTATCCGTACTCCTGATGATGCATGGTTACTCACCACTGCGATCCCCGGAAAAACAGCATTCCAG
GTATTAGAAGAATATCCTGATTCAGGTGAAAATATTGTTGATGCGCTGGCAGTGTTCCTGCGCCGGTTGC
ATTCGATTCCTGTTTGTAATTGTCCTTTTAACAGCGATCGCGTATTTCGTCTCGCTCAGGCGCAATCACG
AATGAATAACGGTTTGGTTGATGCGAGTGATTTTGATGACGAGCGTAATGGCTGGCCTGTTGAACAAGTC
TGGAAAGAAATGCATAAACTTTTGCCATTCTCACCGGATTCAGTCGTCACTCATGGTGATTTCTCACTTG
ATAACCTTATTTTTGACGAGGGGAAATTAATAGGTTGTATTGATGTTGGACGAGTCGGAATCGCAGACCG
ATACCAGGATCTTGCCATCCTATGGAACTGCCTCGGTGAGTTTTCTCCTTCATTACAGAAACGGCTTTTT
CAAAAATATGGTATTGATAATCCTGATATGAATAAATTGCAGTTTCATTTGATGCTCGATGAGTTTTTCT
AATCAGAATTGGTTAATTGGTTGTAACACTGGCAGAGCATTACGCTGACTTGACGGGACGGCGCAAGCTC
ATGACCAAAATCCCTTAACGTGAGTTACGCGTCGTTCCACTGAGCGTCAGACCCCGTAGAAAAGATCAAA
GGATCTTCTTGAGATCCTTTTTTTCTGCGCGTAATCTGCTGCTTGCAAACAAAAAAACCACCGCTACCAG
CGGTGGTTTGTTTGCCGGATCAAGAGCTACCAACTCTTTTTCCGAAGGTAACTGGCTTCAGCAGAGCGCA
GATACCAAATACTGTCCTTCTAGTGTAGCCGTAGTTAGGCCACCACTTCAAGAACTCTGTAGCACCGCCT
ACATACCTCGCTCTGCTAATCCTGTTACCAGTGGCTGCTGCCAGTGGCGATAAGTCGTGTCTTACCGGGT
TGGACTCAAGACGATAGTTACCGGATAAGGCGCAGCGGTCGGGCTGAACGGGGGGTTCGTGCACACAGCC
CAGCTTGGAGCGAACGACCTACACCGAACTGAGATACCTACAGCGTGAGCATTGAGAAAGCGCCACGCTT
CCCGAAGGGAGAAAGGCGGACAGGTATCCGGTAAGCGGCAGGGTCGGAACAGGAGAGCGCACGAGGGAGC
TTCCAGGGGGAAACGCCTGGTATCTTTATAGTCCTGTCGGGTTTCGCCACCTCTGACTTGAGCGTCGATT
TTTGTGATGCTCGTCAGGGGGGCGGAGCCTATGGAAAAACGCCAGCAACGCGGCCTTTTTACGGTTCCTG
GCCTTTTGCTGGCCTTTTGCTCACATGTT
Features (pLannotate 1.2.2; 11 found; start..end, strand, type, name):
    121..213     +  CDS            lacI (fragment): lac repressor; lacI; The lac repressor binds to the lac operator to inhibit transcription in E. coli. This inhibition can be relieved by adding lactose or isopropyl-β-D-thiogalactopyranoside (IPTG).
    268..295     -  terminator     rrnB T2 terminator: transcription terminator T2 from the E. coli rrnB gene
    427..470     +  terminator     rrnB T1 terminator: Escherichia coli rrnB; transcription terminator T1 from the E. coli rrnB gene
    517..553     -  CDS            lacZα (fragment): LacZα fragment of β-galactosidase; lacZ fragment
    624..748     -  protein_bind   attR2: mutant version of attR; recombination site for the Gateway® LR reaction LR Clonase™
    765..974     +  CDS            Mcoln1 (fragment): MCLN1_MOUSE - Also known as Trpml1 From Mus musculus (Mouse).
   1218..1238    -  protein_bind   attB3: mutant version of attB; core recombination site for the Gateway® BP reaction BP Clonase™
   1229..1314    -  protein_bind   attL1 (fragment): mutant version of attL; recombination site for the Gateway® LR reaction LR Clonase™
   1351..1369    -  promoter       T7 promoter: promoter for bacteriophage T7 RNA polymerase
   1503..2312    +  CDS            KanR: aminoglycoside phosphotransferase; aph(3')-Ia; confers resistance to kanamycin in bacteria or G418 (Geneticin®) in eukaryotes
   2459..3047    +  rep_origin     ori: high-copy-number ColE1/pMB1/pBR322/pUC origin of replication
