[The description below was written by a language model from this plasmid's Addgene catalogue record and pLannotate feature annotations shown in this document.]
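Description:
p3E-ML1N*2 is a MultiSite Gateway 3' entry clone built in the Invitrogen pDONR P2R-P3 backbone. It supplies the ML1N*2 module as the last element in a three-fragment assembly, so that ML1N*2 ends up fused to the C-terminus of whatever coding sequence occupies the middle position. It is a small plasmid of 3,109 bp, maintained in E. coli at high copy from a ColE1/pUC-type origin and selected with kanamycin through an aminoglycoside phosphotransferase gene. rrnB T1 and T2 terminators lie upstream of the recombination cassette and shield the insert from read-through transcription. A T7 promoter and short lacI and lacZα remnants are also annotated as backbone sequence. M13 forward and reverse sites are listed for sequencing across the insert.

The insert is recorded as synthetic. The feature table finds a single match within it, a roughly 210 bp fragment corresponding to mouse Mcoln1 (TRPML1). The name suggests a tandem duplication of an N-terminal mucolipin-1 segment, and the space between the recombination sites could hold a second copy, but only one copy is annotated and the record does not describe the module's function. The insert is flanked by an attR2 site on one side and, on the other, by a site annotated as an attB3 core overlapping an attL fragment. This is what would be expected for the attL3 site of a P2R-P3-derived entry clone. The entry clone carries no eukaryotic promoter or terminator of its own. Expression depends on LR recombination with 5' and middle entry clones into a destination vector. The associated publication concerns modular detection of GFP-labelled proteins for electron microscopy screening in cells and organisms.
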