Addgene plasmid #67678: p3E-ML1N*2
Purpose: Multisite gateway entry clone for adding C-terminal fusions of ML1N*2
Depositing lab: Rob Parton. Depositing organization: University of Queensland, Institute for Molecular Bioscience. Publication: Modular Detection of GFP-Labeled Proteins for Rapid Screening by Electron Microscopy in Cells and Organisms. Ariotti N, Hall TE, Rae J, Ferguson C, McMahon KA, Martel N, Webb RE, Webb RI, Teasdale RD, Parton RG. Dev Cell. 2015 Nov 23;35(4):513-25. doi: 10.1016/j.devcel.2015.10.016. Epub 2015 Nov 12. PubMed 26585296.
Backbone
  Vector backbone: pDONR P2R-p3
  Backbone manufacturer: Invitrogen
  Vector type: Gateway multisite 3' entry clone
Growth in bacteria
  Bacterial resistance: Kanamycin, 50 μg/mL
  Growth temperature: 37°C
  Growth strain: DH5alpha
  Copy number: High Copy
Gene/Insert
  Gene/Insert name: ML1N*2
  Species: Synthetic
  Cloning method: Gateway Cloning
  Sequencing primers: 5′ M13F; 3′ M13R
Terms and licenses: Academic/Nonprofit Terms; Industry Terms: Not Available to Industry
How to cite: p3E-ML1N*2 was a gift from Rob Parton (Addgene plasmid # 67678 ; http://n2t.net/addgene:67678 ; RRID:Addgene_67678)
