>Addgene plasmid #67678 | p3E-ML1N*2 | addgene partial sequence | sequence record 131525 | M13-Rev 5'-CAGGAAACAGCTATGACC-3'
ACGCTACCATGGAGCTCCAAATAATGATTTTATTTTGACTGATAGTGACCTGTTCGTTGCAACAAATTGA
TAAGCAATGCTTTTTTATAATGCCAACTTTGTATAATAAAGTTGTTCGGATCCTTAATTATCCAGGTCAG
GGGGGTCCAGCATCAGTTTACATGGCTTGCGCCCTTTGGCCCGAAATTTATCGCAAGGGCTCATAAAGAA
ATACTTCAGCCGCCTTCTCAGGTCTTCCTCTTCGGTAGGGGTAGTAGGTGCTGGGGATGTTCCGACCTGG
GTTCCGTAGCCTGGGTTAGGGGTCAGCAGTCTTTCAGTCTCGCTTGCTCGTCGTCCAGCTGGAGTTGCCA
TTGTCAGGATTCTCAGCATCAGCTTACAGGGTTTTCGCCCCTTTGCGCGGAATTTATCGCATGGACTCAT
AAAGAAGTACTTCAGCCGTCTCCTCAGGTCCTCTTCCTCAGTGGGTGTGGTGGGAGCTGGAGATGTGCCC
ACTTGAGTGCCGTATCCGGGGTTGGGTGTCAGCAGCCGTTCGGTCTCGCTTGCCCTCCGTCCAGCAGGTG
TTGCCATAGTCAGGTCAGAGTACACCACTTTGTACAAGAAAGTTGAACGAGAAACGTAAAATGATATAAA
TATCAATATATTAAATTAGATTTTGCATAAAAAACAGACTACATAATACTGTAAAACACAACATATGCAG
TCACTATGAACCAACTACTTAGATGGTATTAGTGACCTGTAGAATTCGAGCTCTAGAGCTGCAGGGCCCG
AGCTTAAGACTGGCCGTCGTTTTACAACGTCGTGACTGG
